>Addgene plasmid #125956 | 113_pAAV-ProC21-CatCh-GFP-WPRE | depositor full sequence | sequence record 241082 | 113_pAAV-ProC21-CatCh-GFP-WPRE sequence 6421 bps
CCTGCAGGCAGCTGCGCGCTCGCTCGCTCACTGAGGCCGCCCGGGCGTCGGGCGACCTTTGGTCGCCCGG
CCTCAGTGAGCGAGCGAGCGCGCAGAGAGGGAGTGGCCAACTCCATCACTAGGGGTTCCTGCGGCCGCAC
GCGTTATGGCTAGTGCTCAGACCACCCAGTCGCGGACGGCCATGGACCACCCAGTCCTATTAACAAAGCG
ACCACCCAGCTCACTAGAGTAGAGGACCACCCAGCTATAGTAATCTACAGACCACCCAGATGGGTACTCT
GGGGGACCACCCAGACCAAATTCATCGAGGACCACCCAGGCAACGTCCACTTCTGACCACCCAGAAATGG
AGAAAGTGTGACCACCCAGTCACCGCACTCGTAAGACCACCCAGAGCCGTGTCCGCCTGGACCACCCAGC
TCACTATGAATTTTGACCACCCAGAACTAGTAAGTGTAGGACCACCCAGCCCGTAGCTGTTCATGACCAC
CCAGGGCCGGAGGGGTCCCGACCACCCAGCCTAACGCCTACATCGACCACCCAGAAATCTTTGACCAAGG
ACCACCCAGAGTGCGCACCAATCTGACCACCCAGTCCAACTTACAACCGGACCACCCAGGGTCAGGTAGT
GAGAGACCACCCAGGCTCGAGATCTGCGATCTGCATCTCAATTAGTCAGCAACCATAGTCCCGCCCCTAA
CTCCGCCCATCCCGCCCCTAACTCCGCCCAGTTCCGCCCATTCTCCGCCCCATCGCTGACTAATTTTTTT
TATTTATGCAGAGGCCGAGGCCGCCTCGGCCTCTGAGCTATTCCAGAAGTAGTGAGGAGGCTTTTTTGGA
GGCCTAGGCTTTTGCAAAGGATCCGCCACCATGGATTATGGAGGCGCCCTGAGTGCCGTTGGGCGCGAGC
TGCTATTTGTAACGAACCCAGTAGTCGTCAATGGCTCTGTACTTGTGCCTGAGGACCAGTGTTACTGCGC
GGGCTGGATTGAGTCGCGTGGCACAAACGGTGCCCAAACGGCGTCGAACGTGCTGCAATGGCTTGCTGCT
GGCTTCTCCATCCTACTGCTTATGTTTTACGCCTACCAAACATGGAAGTCAACCTGCGGCTGGGAGGAGA
TCTATGTGTGCGCTATCGAGATGGTCAAGGTGATTCTCGAGTTCTTCTTCGAGTTTAAGAACCCGTCCAT
GCTGTATCTAGCCACAGGCCACCGCGTCCAGTGGTTGCGTTACGCCGAGTGGCTTCTCACCTGCCCGGTC
ATTTGCATTCACCTGTCAAACCTGACGGGCTTGTCCAACGACTACAGCAGGCGCACCATGGGTCTGCTTG
TGTCTGATATTGGCACAATTGTGTGGGGCGCCACTTCCGCCATGGCCACCGGATACGTCAAGGTCATCTT
CTTCTGCCTGGGTCTGTGTTATGGTGCTAACACGTTCTTTCACGCTGCCAAGGCCTACATCGAGGGTTAC
CACACCGTGCCGAAGGGCCGGTGTCGCCAGGTGGTGACTGGCATGGCTTGGCTCTTCTTCGTATCATGGG
GTATGTTCCCCATCCTGTTCATCCTCGGCCCCGAGGGCTTCGGCGTCCTGAGCGTGTACGGCTCCACCGT
CGGCCACACCATCATTGACCTGATGTCGAAGAACTGCTGGGGTCTGCTCGGCCACTACCTGCGCGTGCTG
ATCCACGAGCATATCCTCATCCACGGCGACATTCGCAAGACCACCAAATTGAACATTGGTGGCACTGAGA
TTGAGGTCGAGACGCTGGTGGAGGACGAGGCCGAGGCTGGCGCGGTACCCATGGTGAGCAAGGGCGAGGA
GCTGTTCACCGGGGTGGTGCCCATCCTGGTCGAGCTGGACGGCGACGTAAACGGCCACAAGTTCAGCGTG
TCCGGCGAGGGCGAGGGCGATGCCACCTACGGCAAGCTGACCCTGAAGTTCATCTGCACCACCGGCAAGC
TGCCCGTGCCCTGGCCCACCCTCGTGACCACCCTGACCTACGGCGTGCAGTGCTTCAGCCGCTACCCCGA
CCACATGAAGCAGCACGACTTCTTCAAGTCCGCCATGCCCGAAGGCTACGTCCAGGAGCGCACCATCTTC
TTCAAGGACGACGGCAACTACAAGACCCGCGCCGAGGTGAAGTTCGAGGGCGACACCCTGGTGAACCGCA
TCGAGCTGAAGGGCATCGACTTCAAGGAGGACGGCAACATCCTGGGGCACAAGCTGGAGTACAACTACAA
CAGCCACAACGTCTATATCATGGCCGACAAGCAGAAGAACGGCATCAAGGTGAACTTCAAGATCCGCCAC
AACATCGAGGACGGCAGCGTGCAGCTCGCCGACCACTACCAGCAGAACACCCCCATCGGCGACGGCCCCG
TGCTGCTGCCCGACAACCACTACCTGAGCACCCAGTCCGCCCTGAGCAAAGACCCCAACGAGAAGCGCGA
TCACATGGTCCTGCTGGAGTTCGTGACCGCCGCCGGGATCACTCTCGGCATGGACGAGCTGTACAAGTGA
TAAGAATTCGATATCAAGCTTATCGATAATCAACCTCTGGATTACAAAATTTGTGAAAGATTGACTGGTA
TTCTTAACTATGTTGCTCCTTTTACGCTATGTGGATACGCTGCTTTAATGCCTTTGTATCATGCTATTGC
TTCCCGTATGGCTTTCATTTTCTCCTCCTTGTATAAATCCTGGTTGCTGTCTCTTTATGAGGAGTTGTGG
CCCGTTGTCAGGCAACGTGGCGTGGTGTGCACTGTGTTTGCTGACGCAACCCCCACTGGTTGGGGCATTG
CCACCACCTGTCAGCTCCTTTCCGGGACTTTCGCTTTCCCCCTCCCTATTGCCACGGCGGAACTCATCGC
CGCCTGCCTTGCCCGCTGCTGGACAGGGGCTCGGCTGTTGGGCACTGACAATTCCGTGGTGTTGTCGGGG
AAATCATCGTCCTTTCCTTGGCTGCTCGCCTATGTTGCCACCTGGATTCTGCGCGGGACGTCCTTCTGCT
ACGTCCCTTCGGCCCTCAATCCAGCGGACCTTCCTTCCCGCGGCCTGCTGCCGGCTCTGCGGCCTCTTCC
GCGTCTTCGCCTTCGCCCTCAGACGAGTCGGATCTCCCTTTGGGCCGCCTCCCCGCATCGATACCGAGCG
CTGCTCGAGAGATCTACGGGTGGCATCCCTGTGACCCCTCCCCAGTGCCTCTCCTGGCCCTGGAAGTTGC
CACTCCAGTGCCCACCAGCCTTGTCCTAATAAAATTAAGTTGCATCATTTTGTCTGACTAGGTGTCCTTC
TATAATATTATGGGGTGGAGGGGGGTGGTATGGAGCAAGGGGCAAGTTGGGAAGACAACCTGTAGGGCCT
GCGGGGTCTATTGGGAACCAAGCTGGAGTGCAGTGGCACAATCTTGGCTCACTGCAATCTCCGCCTCCTG
GGTTCAAGCGATTCTCCTGCCTCAGCCTCCCGAGTTGTTGGGATTCCAGGCATGCATGACCAGGCTCAGC
TAATTTTTGTTTTTTTGGTAGAGACGGGGTTTCACCATATTGGCCAGGCTGGTCTCCAACTCCTAATCTC
AGGTGATCTACCCACCTTGGCCTCCCAAATTGCTGGGATTACAGGCGTGAACCACTGCTCCCTTCCCTGT
CCTTCTGATTTTGTAGGTAACCACGTGCGGACCGAGCGGCCGCAGGAACCCCTAGTGATGGAGTTGGCCA
CTCCCTCTCTGCGCGCTCGCTCGCTCACTGAGGCCGGGCGACCAAAGGTCGCCCGACGCCCGGGCTTTGC
CCGGGCGGCCTCAGTGAGCGAGCGAGCGCGCAGCTGCCTGCAGGGGCGCCTGATGCGGTATTTTCTCCTT
ACGCATCTGTGCGGTATTTCACACCGCATA
[142 nt withheld, positions 3881-4022]
C
[141 nt withheld, positions 4024-4164]
CCTTTGACGTTGGAGTCCACGTTCTTT
[37 nt withheld, positions 4192-4228]
ACCCTATCTCGGGCTATTCTTTTGATTTATAAGGGATTTTGCCGATTTCGGCCTATTGGTTAAAAAATGA
GCTGATTTAACAAAAATTTAACGCGAATTTTAACAAAATATTAACGTTTACAATTTTATGGTGCACTCTC
AGTACAATCTGCTCTGATGCCGCATAGTTAAGCCAGCCCCGACACCCGCCAACACCCGCTGACGCGCCCT
GACGGGCTTGTCTGCTCCCGGCATCCGCTTACAGACAAGCTGTGACCGTCTCCGGGAGCTGCATGTGTCA
GAGGTTTTCACCGTCATCACCGAAACGCGCGAGACGAAAGGGCCTCGTGATACGCCTATTTTTATAGGTT
AATGTCATGATAATAATGGTTTCTTAGACGTCAGGTGGCACTTTTCGGGGAAATGTGCGCGGAACCCCTA
TTTGTTTATTTTTCTAAATACATTCAAATATGTATCCGCTCATGAGACAATAACCCTGATAAATGCTTCA
ATAATATTGAAAAAGGAAGAGTATGAGTATTCAACATTTCCGTGTCGCCCTTATTCCCTTTTTTGCGGCA
TTTTGCCTTCCTGTTTTTGCTCACCCAGAAACGCTGGTGAAAGTAAAAGATGCTGAAGATCAGTTGGGTG
CACGAGTGGGTTACATCGAACTGGATCTCAACAGCGGTAAGATCCTTGAGAGTTTTCGCCCCGAAGAACG
TTTTCCAATGATGAGCACTTTTAAAGTTCTGCTATGTGGCGCGGTATTATCCCGTATTGACGCCGGGCAA
GAGCAACTCGGTCGCCGCATACACTATTCTCAGAATGACTTGGTTGAGTACTCACCAGTCACAGAAAAGC
ATCTTACGGATGGCATGACAGTAAGAGAATTATGCAGTGCTGCCATAACCATGAGTGATAACACTGCGGC
CAACTTACTTCTGACAACGATCGGAGGACCGAAGGAGCTAACCGCTTTTTTGCACAACATGGGGGATCAT
GTAACTCGCCTTGATCGTTGGGAACCGGAGCTGAATGAAGCCATACCAAACGACGAGCGTGACACCACGA
TGCCTGTAGCAATGGCAACAACGTTGCGCAAACTATTAACTGGCGAACTACTTACTCTAGCTTCCCGGCA
ACAATTAATAGACTGGATGGAGGCGGATAAAGTTGCAGGACCACTTCTGCGCTCGGCCCTTCCGGCTGGC
TGGTTTATTGCTGATAAATCTGGAGCCGGTGAGCGTGGGTCTCGCGGTATCATTGCAGCACTGGGGCCAG
ATGGTAAGCCCTCCCGTATCGTAGTTATCTACACGACGGGGAGTCAGGCAACTATGGATGAACGAAATAG
ACAGATCGCTGAGATAGGTGCCTCACTGATTAAGCATTGGTAACTGTCAGACCAAGTTTACTCATATATA
CTTTAGATTGATTTAAAACTTCATTTTTAATTTAAAAGGATCTAGGTGAAGATCCTTTTTGATAATCTCA
TGACCAAAATCCCTTAACGTGAGTTTTCGTTCCACTGAGCGTCAGACCCCGTAGAAAAGATCAAAGGATC
TTCTTGAGATCCTTTTTTTCTGCGCGTAATCTGCTGCTTGCAAACAAAAAAACCACCGCTACCAGCGGTG
GTTTGTTTGCCGGATCAAGAGCTACCAACTCTTTTTCCGAAGGTAACTGGCTTCAGCAGAGCGCAGATAC
CAAATACTGTCCTTCTAGTGTAGCCGTAGTTAGGCCACCACTTCAAGAACTCTGTAGCACCGCCTACATA
CCTCGCTCTGCTAATCCTGTTACCAGTGGCTGCTGCCAGTGGCGATAAGTCGTGTCTTACCGGGTTGGAC
TCAAGACGATAGTTACCGGATAAGGCGCAGCGGTCGGGCTGAACGGGGGGTTCGTGCACACAGCCCAGCT
TGGAGCGAACGACCTACACCGAACTGAGATACCTACAGCGTGAGCTATGAGAAAGCGCCACGCTTCCCGA
AGGGAGAAAGGCGGACAGGTATCCGGTAAGCGGCAGGGTCGGAACAGGAGAGCGCACGAGGGAGCTTCCA
GGGGGAAACGCCTGGTATCTTTATAGTCCTGTCGGGTTTCGCCACCTCTGACTTGAGCGTCGATTTTTGT
GATGCTCGTCAGGGGGGCGGAGCCTATGGAAAAACGCCAGCAACGCGGCCTTTTTACGGTTCCTGGCCTT
TTGCTGGCCTTTTGCTCACATGT
Features (pLannotate 1.2.2; 16 found; start..end, strand, type, name):
     12..39      +  repeat_region  AAV2 ITR (fragment): inverted terminal repeat of adeno-associated virus serotype 2 inverted
     68..95      +  repeat_region  AAV2 ITR (fragment): inverted terminal repeat of adeno-associated virus serotype 2 inverted
    662..858     +  promoter       SV40 promoter: SV40 early promoter
    871..1796    +  CDS            ChR2 (fragment): N-terminal fragment of channelrhodopsin-2 from the alga Chlamydomonas reinhardtii (Nagel et al., 2003) blue light-activated cation channel
   1801..2517    +  CDS            EGFP: EGFP is a basic (constitutively fluorescent) green fluorescent protein published in 1996, derived from Aequorea victoria. It is reported to be a rapidly-maturing weak dimer with moderate acid sensitivity.
   2524..2548    +  misc_feature   MCS (fragment): pBluescript multiple cloning site
   2548..3136    +  misc_feature   WPRE: woodchuck hepatitis virus posttranscriptional regulatory element
   3168..3644    +  polyA_signal   hGH poly(A) signal: human growth hormone polyadenylation signal
   3684..3824    +  repeat_region  AAV2 ITR: inverted terminal repeat of adeno-associated virus serotype 2 inverted
   3829..3880    -  misc_feature   bom (fragment): basis of mobility region from pBR322
   3899..4279    +  rep_origin     M13 ori (sequence partly withheld): M13 bacteriophage origin of replication; arrow indicates direction of (+) strand synthesis
   4355..4404    -  misc_feature   bom (fragment): basis of mobility region from pBR322
   4506..4541    -  CDS            rop (fragment): Rop protein, which maintains plasmids at low copy number; rop
   4636..4740    +  promoter       AmpR promoter: bla
   4741..5601    +  CDS            AmpR: β-lactamase; bla; confers resistance to ampicillin, carbenicillin, and related antibiotics
   5772..6360    +  rep_origin     ori: high-copy-number ColE1/pMB1/pBR322/pUC origin of replication
