>Addgene plasmid #125956 | 113_pAAV-ProC21-CatCh-GFP-WPRE | addgene full sequence | sequence record 258163 | Addgene NGS Result
GCGGCCGCACGCGTTATGGCTAGTGCTCAGACCACCCAGTCGCGGACGGCCATGGACCACCCAGTCCTAT
TAACAAAGCGACCACCCAGCTCACTAGAGTAGAGGACCACCCAGCTATAGTAATCTACAGACCACCCAGA
TGGGTACTCTGGGGGACCACCCAGACCAAATTCATCGAGGACCACCCAGGCAACGTCCACTTCTGACCAC
CCAGAAATGGAGAAAGTGTGACCACCCAGTCACCGCACTCGTAAGACCACCCAGAGCCGTGTCCGCCTGG
ACCACCCAGCTCACTATGAATTTTGACCACCCAGAACTAGTAAGTGTAGGACCACCCAGCCCGTAGCTGT
TCATGACCACCCAGGGCCGGAGGGGTCCCGACCACCCAGCCTAACGCCTACATCGACCACCCAGAAATCT
TTGACCAAGGACCACCCAGAGTGCGCACCAATCTGACCACCCAGTCCAACTTACAACCGGACCACCCAGG
GTCAGGTAGTGAGAGACCACCCAGGCTCGAGATCTGCGATCTGCATCTCAATTAGTCAGCAACCATAGTC
CCGCCCCTAACTCCGCCCATCCCGCCCCTAACTCCGCCCAGTTCCGCCCATTCTCCGCCCCATCGCTGAC
TAATTTTTTTTATTTATGCAGAGGCCGAGGCCGCCTCGGCCTCTGAGCTATTCCAGAAGTAGTGAGGAGG
CTTTTTTGGAGGCCTAGGCTTTTGCAAAGGATCCGCCACCATGGATTATGGAGGCGCCCTGAGTGCCGTT
GGGCGCGAGCTGCTATTTGTAACGAACCCAGTAGTCGTCAATGGCTCTGTACTTGTGCCTGAGGACCAGT
GTTACTGCGCGGGCTGGATTGAGTCGCGTGGCACAAACGGTGCCCAAACGGCGTCGAACGTGCTGCAATG
GCTTGCTGCTGGCTTCTCCATCCTACTGCTTATGTTTTACGCCTACCAAACATGGAAGTCAACCTGCGGC
TGGGAGGAGATCTATGTGTGCGCTATCGAGATGGTCAAGGTGATTCTCGAGTTCTTCTTCGAGTTTAAGA
ACCCGTCCATGCTGTATCTAGCCACAGGCCACCGCGTCCAGTGGTTGCGTTACGCCGAGTGGCTTCTCAC
CTGCCCGGTCATTTGCATTCACCTGTCAAACCTGACGGGCTTGTCCAACGACTACAGCAGGCGCACCATG
GGTCTGCTTGTGTCTGATATTGGCACAATTGTGTGGGGCGCCACTTCCGCCATGGCCACCGGATACGTCA
AGGTCATCTTCTTCTGCCTGGGTCTGTGTTATGGTGCTAACACGTTCTTTCACGCTGCCAAGGCCTACAT
CGAGGGTTACCACACCGTGCCGAAGGGCCGGTGTCGCCAGGTGGTGACTGGCATGGCTTGGCTCTTCTTC
GTATCATGGGGTATGTTCCCCATCCTGTTCATCCTCGGCCCCGAGGGCTTCGGCGTCCTGAGCGTGTACG
GCTCCACCGTCGGCCACACCATCATTGACCTGATGTCGAAGAACTGCTGGGGTCTGCTCGGCCACTACCT
GCGCGTGCTGATCCACGAGCATATCCTCATCCACGGCGACATTCGCAAGACCACCAAATTGAACATTGGT
GGCACTGAGATTGAGGTCGAGACGCTGGTGGAGGACGAGGCCGAGGCTGGCGCGGTACCCATGGTGAGCA
AGGGCGAGGAGCTGTTCACCGGGGTGGTGCCCATCCTGGTCGAGCTGGACGGCGACGTAAACGGCCACAA
GTTCAGCGTGTCCGGCGAGGGCGAGGGCGATGCCACCTACGGCAAGCTGACCCTGAAGTTCATCTGCACC
ACCGGCAAGCTGCCCGTGCCCTGGCCCACCCTCGTGACCACCCTGACCTACGGCGTGCAGTGCTTCAGCC
GCTACCCCGACCACATGAAGCAGCACGACTTCTTCAAGTCCGCCATGCCCGAAGGCTACGTCCAGGAGCG
CACCATCTTCTTCAAGGACGACGGCAACTACAAGACCCGCGCCGAGGTGAAGTTCGAGGGCGACACCCTG
GTGAACCGCATCGAGCTGAAGGGCATCGACTTCAAGGAGGACGGCAACATCCTGGGGCACAAGCTGGAGT
ACAACTACAACAGCCACAACGTCTATATCATGGCCGACAAGCAGAAGAACGGCATCAAGGTGAACTTCAA
GATCCGCCACAACATCGAGGACGGCAGCGTGCAGCTCGCCGACCACTACCAGCAGAACACCCCCATCGGC
GACGGCCCCGTGCTGCTGCCCGACAACCACTACCTGAGCACCCAGTCCGCCCTGAGCAAAGACCCCAACG
AGAAGCGCGATCACATGGTCCTGCTGGAGTTCGTGACCGCCGCCGGGATCACTCTCGGCATGGACGAGCT
GTACAAGTGATAAGAATTCGATATCAAGCTTATCGATAATCAACCTCTGGATTACAAAATTTGTGAAAGA
TTGACTGGTATTCTTAACTATGTTGCTCCTTTTACGCTATGTGGATACGCTGCTTTAATGCCTTTGTATC
ATGCTATTGCTTCCCGTATGGCTTTCATTTTCTCCTCCTTGTATAAATCCTGGTTGCTGTCTCTTTATGA
GGAGTTGTGGCCCGTTGTCAGGCAACGTGGCGTGGTGTGCACTGTGTTTGCTGACGCAACCCCCACTGGT
TGGGGCATTGCCACCACCTGTCAGCTCCTTTCCGGGACTTTCGCTTTCCCCCTCCCTATTGCCACGGCGG
AACTCATCGCCGCCTGCCTTGCCCGCTGCTGGACAGGGGCTCGGCTGTTGGGCACTGACAATTCCGTGGT
GTTGTCGGGGAAATCATCGTCCTTTCCTTGGCTGCTCGCCTATGTTGCCACCTGGATTCTGCGCGGGACG
TCCTTCTGCTACGTCCCTTCGGCCCTCAATCCAGCGGACCTTCCTTCCCGCGGCCTGCTGCCGGCTCTGC
GGCCTCTTCCGCGTCTTCGCCTTCGCCCTCAGACGAGTCGGATCTCCCTTTGGGCCGCCTCCCCGCATCG
ATACCGAGCGCTGCTCGAGAGATCTACGGGTGGCATCCCTGTGACCCCTCCCCAGTGCCTCTCCTGGCCC
TGGAAGTTGCCACTCCAGTGCCCACCAGCCTTGTCCTAATAAAATTAAGTTGCATCATTTTGTCTGACTA
GGTGTCCTTCTATAATATTATGGGGTGGAGGGGGGTGGTATGGAGCAAGGGGCAAGTTGGGAAGACAACC
TGTAGGGCCTGCGGGGTCTATTGGGAACCAAGCTGGAGTGCAGTGGCACAATCTTGGCTCACTGCAATCT
CCGCCTCCTGGGTTCAAGCGATTCTCCTGCCTCAGCCTCCCGAGTTGTTGGGATTCCAGGCATGCATGAC
CAGGCTCAGCTAATTTTTGTTTTTTTGGTAGAGACGGGGTTTCACCATATTGGCCAGGCTGGTCTCCAAC
TCCTAATCTCAGGTGATCTACCCACCTTGGCCTCCCAAATTGCTGGGATTACAGGCGTGAACCACTGCTC
CCTTCCCTGTCCTTCTGATTTTGTAGGTAACCACGTGCGGACCGAGCGGCCGCAGGAACCCCTAGTGATG
GAGTTGGCCACTCCCTCTCTGCGCGCTCGCTCGCTCACTGAGGCCGGGCGACCAAAGGTCGCCCGACGCC
CGGGCTTTGCCCGGGCGGCCTCAGTGAGCGAGCGAGCGCGCAGCTGCCTGCAGGGGCGCCTGATGCGGTA
TTTTCTCCTTACGCATCTGTGCGGTATTTCACACCGCATA
[95 nt withheld, positions 3751-3845]
T
[46 nt withheld, positions 3847-3892]
C
[141 nt withheld, positions 3894-4034]
CCTTTGACGTTGGAGTCCACGTTCTTT
[37 nt withheld, positions 4062-4098]
ACTCTATCTCGGGCTATTCTTTTGATTTATAAGGGATTTTGCCGATTTCGGTCTATTGGTTAAAAAATGA
GCTGATTTAACAAAAATTTAACGCGAATTTTAACAAAATATTAACGTTTACAATTTTATGGTGCACTCTC
AGTACAATCTGCTCTGATGCCGCATAGTTAAGCCAGCCCCGACACCCGCCAACACCCGCTGACGCGCCCT
GACGGGCTTGTCTGCTCCCGGCATCCGCTTACAGACAAGCTGTGACCGTCTCCGGGAGCTGCATGTGTCA
GAGGTTTTCACCGTCATCACCGAAACGCGCGAGACGAAAGGGCCTCGTGATACGCCTATTTTTATAGGTT
AATGTCATGATAATAATGGTTTCTTAGACGTCAGGTGGCACTTTTCGGGGAAATGTGCGCGGAACCCCTA
TTTGTTTATTTTTCTAAATACATTCAAATATGTATCCGCTCATGAGACAATAACCCTGATAAATGCTTCA
ATAATATTGAAAAAGGAAGAGTATGAGTATTCAACATTTCCGTGTCGCCCTTATTCCCTTTTTTGCGGCA
TTTTGCCTTCCTGTTTTTGCTCACCCAGAAACGCTGGTGAAAGTAAAAGATGCTGAAGATCAGTTGGGTG
CACGAGTGGGTTACATCGAACTGGATCTCAACAGCGGTAAGATCCTTGAGAGTTTTCGCCCCGAAGAACG
TTTTCCAATGATGAGCACTTTTAAAGTTCTGCTATGTGGCGCGGTATTATCCCGTATTGACGCCGGGCAA
GAGCAACTCGGTCGCCGCATACACTATTCTCAGAATGACTTGGTTGAGTACTCACCAGTCACAGAAAAGC
ATCTTACGGATGGCATGACAGTAAGAGAATTATGCAGTGCTGCCATAACCATGAGTGATAACACTGCGGC
CAACTTACTTCTGACAACGATCGGAGGACCGAAGGAGCTAACCGCTTTTTTGCACAACATGGGGGATCAT
GTAACTCGCCTTGATCGTTGGGAACCGGAGCTGAATGAAGCCATACCAAACGACGAGCGTGACACCACGA
TGCCTGTAGCAATGGCAACAACGTTGCGCAAACTATTAACTGGCGAACTACTTACTCTAGCTTCCCGGCA
ACAATTAATAGACTGGATGGAGGCGGATAAAGTTGCAGGACCACTTCTGCGCTCGGCCCTTCCGGCTGGC
TGGTTTATTGCTGATAAATCTGGAGCCGGTGAGCGTGGGTCTCGCGGTATCATTGCAGCACTGGGGCCAG
ATGGTAAGCCCTCCCGTATCGTAGTTATCTACACGACGGGGAGTCAGGCAACTATGGATGAACGAAATAG
ACAGATCGCTGAGATAGGTGCCTCACTGATTAAGCATTGGTAACTGTCAGACCAAGTTTACTCATATATA
CTTTAGATTGATTTAAAACTTCATTTTTAATTTAAAAGGATCTAGGTGAAGATCCTTTTTGATAATCTCA
TGACCAAAATCCCTTAACGTGAGTTTTCGTTCCACTGAGCGTCAGACCCCGTAGAAAAGATCAAAGGATC
TTCTTGAGATCCTTTTTTTCTGCGCGTAATCTGCTGCTTGCAAACAAAAAAACCACCGCTACCAGCGGTG
GTTTGTTTGCCGGATCAAGAGCTACCAACTCTTTTTCCGAAGGTAACTGGCTTCAGCAGAGCGCAGATAC
CAAATACTGTTCTTCTAGTGTAGCCGTAGTTAGGCCACCACTTCAAGAACTCTGTAGCACCGCCTACATA
CCTCGCTCTGCTAATCCTGTTACCAGTGGCTGCTGCCAGTGGCGATAAGTCGTGTCTTACCGGGTTGGAC
TCAAGACGATAGTTACCGGATAAGGCGCAGCGGTCGGGCTGAACGGGGGGTTCGTGCACACAGCCCAGCT
TGGAGCGAACGACCTACACCGAACTGAGATACCTACAGCGTGAGCTATGAGAAAGCGCCACGCTTCCCGA
AGGGAGAAAGGCGGACAGGTATCCGGTAAGCGGCAGGGTCGGAACAGGAGAGCGCACGAGGGAGCTTCCA
GGGGGAAACGCCTGGTATCTTTATAGTCCTGTCGGGTTTCGCCACCTCTGACTTGAGCGTCGATTTTTGT
GATGCTCGTCAGGGGGGCGGAGCCTATGGAAAAACGCCAGCAACGCGGCCTTTTTACGGTTCCTGGCCTT
TTGCTGGCCTTTTGCTCACATGTCCTGCAGGCAGCTGCGCGCTCGCTCGCTCACTGAGGCCGCCCGGGCG
TCGGGCGACCTTTGGTCGCCCGGCCTCAGTGAGCGAGCGAGCGCGCAGAGAGGGAGTGGCCAACTCCATC
ACTAGGGGTTCCT
Features (pLannotate 1.2.2; 16 found; start..end, strand, type, name):
    532..728     +  promoter       SV40 promoter: SV40 early promoter
    741..1666    +  CDS            ChR2 (fragment): N-terminal fragment of channelrhodopsin-2 from the alga Chlamydomonas reinhardtii (Nagel et al., 2003) blue light-activated cation channel
   1671..2387    +  CDS            EGFP: EGFP is a basic (constitutively fluorescent) green fluorescent protein published in 1996, derived from Aequorea victoria. It is reported to be a rapidly-maturing weak dimer with moderate acid sensitivity.
   2394..2418    +  misc_feature   MCS (fragment): pBluescript multiple cloning site
   2418..3006    +  misc_feature   WPRE: woodchuck hepatitis virus posttranscriptional regulatory element
   3038..3514    +  polyA_signal   hGH poly(A) signal: human growth hormone polyadenylation signal
   3554..3694    +  repeat_region  AAV2 ITR: inverted terminal repeat of adeno-associated virus serotype 2 inverted
   3699..3750    -  misc_feature   bom (fragment): basis of mobility region from pBR322
   3769..4224    +  rep_origin     f1 ori (sequence partly withheld): f1 bacteriophage origin of replication; arrow indicates direction of (+) strand synthesis
   4225..4274    -  misc_feature   bom (fragment): basis of mobility region from pBR322
   4376..4411    -  CDS            rop (fragment): Rop protein, which maintains plasmids at low copy number; rop
   4506..4610    +  promoter       AmpR promoter: bla
   4611..5471    +  CDS            AmpR: β-lactamase; bla; confers resistance to ampicillin, carbenicillin, and related antibiotics
   5642..6230    +  rep_origin     ori: high-copy-number ColE1/pMB1/pBR322/pUC origin of replication
   6303..6330    +  repeat_region  AAV2 ITR (fragment): inverted terminal repeat of adeno-associated virus serotype 2 inverted
   6359..6386    +  repeat_region  AAV2 ITR (fragment): inverted terminal repeat of adeno-associated virus serotype 2 inverted
