[The description below was written by a language model from this plasmid's Addgene catalogue record and pLannotate feature annotations shown in this document.]
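Description:
113_pAAV-ProC21-CatCh-GFP-WPRE is an AAV transfer plasmid built on a pAAV backbone, designed to be packaged into recombinant adeno-associated virus for cell-type-targeted gene delivery in the retina. It is maintained in bacteria through a high-copy ColE1/pUC-type origin and selected with ampicillin via the β-lactamase gene. The backbone also carries an f1/M13 phage origin. The expression cassette is flanked by AAV2 inverted terminal repeats, which provide the signals for genome replication and packaging. One ITR is annotated in full, and the other is detected only as short fragments in both sequence records. This may reflect the difficulty of annotating or sequencing these repeats.

The payload is CatCh-GFP, a fusion of the channelrhodopsin-2 L132C variant to EGFP. ChR2 is a blue-light-gated cation channel from Chlamydomonas reinhardtii, so the fusion gives both optogenetic activation and fluorescent labelling of the cells that express it. Expression is driven by ProC21, a synthetic promoter from a collection designed to restrict AAV expression to particular neuronal and glial cell types. ProC21 itself is not annotated in the feature tables, but an unannotated stretch lies between the upstream ITR and a segment matching the SV40 early promoter immediately before the coding sequence. This segment may act as a minimal promoter component, although the record does not say so. Downstream, a WPRE enhances transcript stability and expression, and a human growth hormone polyadenylation signal terminates the message. The stated purpose is targeting expression to retinal cell types in mice, non-human primates and humans, but the record does not specify which cell population ProC21 labels.
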