Addgene plasmid #125956: 113_pAAV-ProC21-CatCh-GFP-WPRE
Purpose: Targeting expression to neuronal and glial cell types in mice, non-human primates, and human retina
Depositing lab: Botond Roska. Depositing organization: Friedrich Miescher Institute for Biomedical Research. Publication: Targeting neuronal and glial cell types with synthetic promoter AAVs in mice, non-human primates and humans. Juttner J, Szabo A, Gross-Scherf B, Morikawa RK, Rompani SB, Hantz P, Szikra T, Esposti F, Cowan CS, Bharioke A, Patino-Alvarez CP, Keles O, Kusnyerik A, Azoulay T, Hartl D, Krebs AR, Schubeler D, Hajdu RI, Lukats A, Nemeth J, Nagy ZZ, Wu KC, Wu RH, Xiang L, Fang XL, Jin ZB, Goldblum D, Hasler PW, Scholl HPN, Krol J, Roska B. Nat Neurosci. 2019 Jul 8. pii: 10.1038/s41593-019-0431-2. doi: 10.1038/s41593-019-0431-2. PubMed 31285614.
Backbone
  Vector backbone: pAAV
  Vector type: AAV
Growth in bacteria
  Bacterial resistance: Ampicillin, 100 μg/mL
  Growth temperature: 37°C
  Growth strain: NEB Stable
  Copy number: High Copy
Gene/Insert
  Gene/Insert name: CatCh-GFP (alt name: ChR2(L132C)-EGFP)
  Species: Synthetic
  Promoter: ProC21
  Cloning method: Restriction Enzyme; 5′ cloning site Unknown (unknown if destroyed); 3′ cloning site Unknown (unknown if destroyed)
Terms and licenses: Academic/Nonprofit Terms; Industry Terms: Not Available to Industry
Depositor comments: Please visit https://www.biorxiv.org/content/early/2018/10/04/434720.full.pdf for BioRxiv preprint
How to cite: 113_pAAV-ProC21-CatCh-GFP-WPRE was a gift from Botond Roska (Addgene plasmid # 125956 ; http://n2t.net/addgene:125956 ; RRID:Addgene_125956)
